>Addgene plasmid #36807 | TAL2404 | depositor partial sequence | sequence record 46000 | TAL2404 sequence 1436 bps
GAACCTGACCCCAGACCAGGTAGTCGCAATCGCGTCACATGACGGGGGAAAGCAAGCCCTGGAAACCGTG
CAAAGGTTGTTGCCGGTCCTTTGTCAAGACCACGGCCTTACACCGGAGCAAGTCGTGGCCATTGCATCCC
ACGACGGTGGCAAACAGGCTCTTGAGACGGTTCAGAGACTTCTCCCAGTTCTCTGTCAAGCCCACGGGCT
GACTCCCGATCAAGTTGTAGCGATTGCGTCGCATGACGGAGGGAAACAAGCATTGGAGACTGTCCAACGG
CTCCTTCCCGTGTTGTGTCAAGCCCACGGTTTGACGCCTGCACAAGTGGTCGCCATCGCCTCGAATGGCG
GCGGTAAGCAGGCGCTGGAAACAGTACAGCGCCTGCTGCCTGTACTGTGCCAGGATCATGGACTGACCCC
AGACCAGGTAGTCGCAATCGCGTCAAACGGAGGGGGAAAGCAAGCCCTGGAAACCGTGCAAAGGTTGTTG
CCGGTCCTTTGTCAAGACCACGGCCTTACACCGGAGCAAGTCGTGGCCATTGCAAATAATAACGGTGGCA
AACAGGCTCTTGAGACGGTTCAGAGACTTCTCCCAGTTCTCTGTCAAGCCCACGGGCTGACTCCCGATCA
AGTTGTAGCGATTGCGTCGAACATTGGAGGGAAACAAGCATTGGAGACTGTCCAACGGCTCCTTCCCGTG
TTGTGTCAAGCCCACGGTTTGACGCCTGCACAAGTGGTCGCCATCGCCTCGAATGGCGGCGGTAAGCAGG
CGCTGGAAACAGTACAGCGCCTGCTGCCTGTACTGTGCCAGGATCATGGACTGACCCCAGACCAGGTAGT
CGCAATCGCGTCACATGACGGGGGAAAGCAAGCCCTGGAAACCGTGCAAAGGTTGTTGCCGGTCCTTTGT
CAAGACCACGGCCTTACACCGGAGCAAGTCGTGGCCATTGCAAGCAATGGGGGTGGCAAACAGGCTCTTG
AGACGGTTCAGAGACTTCTCCCAGTTCTCTGTCAAGCCCACGGGCTGACTCCCGATCAAGTTGTAGCGAT
TGCGAATAACAATGGAGGGAAACAAGCATTGGAGACTGTCCAACGGCTCCTTCCCGTGTTGTGTCAAGCC
CACGGTTTGACGCCTGCACAAGTGGTCGCCATCGCCTCCAATATTGGCGGTAAGCAGGCGCTGGAAACAG
TACAGCGCCTGCTGCCTGTACTGTGCCAGGATCATGGACTGACCCCAGACCAGGTAGTCGCAATCGCGAA
CAATAATGGGGGAAAGCAAGCCCTGGAAACCGTGCAAAGGTTGTTGCCGGTCCTTTGTCAAGACCACGGC
CTTACACCGGAGCAAGTCGTGGCCATTGCAAGCAACATCGGTGGCAAACAGGCTCTTGAGACGGTTCAGA
GACTTCTCCCAGTTCTCTGTCAAGCCCACGGGCTGA
