>Addgene plasmid #36807 | TAL2404 | addgene partial sequence | sequence record 48129 | CMV-F 5'-CGCAAATGGGCGGTAGGCGTG-3'
ACTAGAGAACCCACTGCTTACTGGCTTATCGAAATTAATACGACTCACTATAGGGAGACCCAAGCTGGCT
AGCACCATGGACTACAAAGACCATGACGGTGATTATAAAGATCATGACATCGATTACAAGGATGACGATG
ACAAGATGGCCCCCAAGAAGAAGAGGAAGGTGGGCATTCACCGCGGGGTACCTATGGTGGACTTGAGGAC
ACTCGGTTATTCGCAACAGCAACAGGAGAAAATCAAGCCTAAGGTCAGGAGCACCGTCGCGCAACACCAC
GAGGCGCTTGTGGGGCATGGCTTCACTCATGCGCATATTGTCGCGCTTTCACAGCACCCTGCGGCGCTTG
GGACGGTGGCTGTCAAATACCAAGATATGATTGCGGCCCTGCCCGAAGCCACGCACGAGGCAATTGTAGG
GGTCGGTAAACAGTGGTCGGGAGCGCGAGCACTTGAGGCGCTGCTGACTGTGGCGGGTGAGCTTAGGGGG
CCTCCGCTCCAGCTCGACACCGGGCAGCTGCTGAAGATCGCGAAGAGAGGGGGAGTAACAGCGGTAGAGG
CAGTGCACGCCTGGCGCAATGCGCTCACCGGGGCCCCCTTGAACCTGACCCCAGACCAGGTAGTCGCAAT
CGCGTCACATGACGGGGGAAAGCAAGCCCTGGAAACCGTGCAAAGGTTGTTGCCGGTCCTTTGTCAAGAC
CACGGCCTTACACCGGAGCAAGTCGTGGCCATTGCATCCCACGACGGTGGCAAACAGGCTCTTGAGACGG
TTCA
