>Addgene plasmid #36807 | TAL2404 | addgene partial sequence | sequence record 48130 | JDS-TALEN-F 5'-TAGGGGTCGGTAAACAGTGG-3'
TGTGGCGGGTGAGCTTAGGGGGCCTCCGCTCCAGCTCGACACCGGGCAGCTGCTGAAGATCGCGAAGAGA
GGGGGAGTAACAGCGGTAGAGGCAGTGCACGCCTGGCGCAATGCGCTCACCGGGGCCCCCTTGAACCTGA
CCCCAGACCAGGTAGTCGCAATCGCGTCACATGACGGGGGAAAGCAAGCCCTGGAAACCGTGCAAAGGTT
GTTGCCGGTCCTTTGTCAAGACCACGGCCTTACACCGGAGCAAGTCGTGGCCATTGCATCCCACGACGGT
GGCAAACAGGCTCTTGAGACGGTTCAGAGACTTCTCCCAGTTCTCTGTCAAGCCCACGGGCTGACTCCCG
ATCAAGTTGTAGCGATTGCGTCGCATGACGGAGGGAAACAAGCATTGGAGACTGTCCAACGGCTCCTTCC
CGTGTTGTGTCAAGCCCACGGTTTGACGCCTGCACAAGTGGTCGCCATCGCCTCGAATGGCGGCGGTAAG
CAGGCGCTGGAAACAGTACAGCGCCTGCTGCCTGTACTGTGCCAGGATCATGGACTGACCCCAGACCAGG
TAGTCGCAATCGCGTCAAACGGAGGGGGAAAGCAAGCCCTGGAAACCGTGCAAAGGTTGTTGCCGGTCCT
TTGTCAAGACCACGGCCTTACACCGGAGCAAGTCGTGGCCATTGCAAATAATAACGGTGGCAAACAGGCT
CTTGAGACGGTTCAGAGACTTCTCCCAGTTCTCTGTCAAGCCCACGGGCTGACTCCCGATCAAGTTGTAG
CGATTGCGTCGAACATTGGAGGGAAACAAGCATTGGAGACTGTCCAACGGCTCCTTCCCGTGTTGTGTCA
AGCCCACGGTTTGACGCCTGCACAAGTG
