[The description below was written by a language model from this plasmid's Addgene catalogue record.]
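Description:
TAL2404 is a mammalian expression plasmid encoding the left monomer of a TALEN pair directed against the human CDK4 gene. It is built on the JDS70 backbone, a 6,447 bp TALEN expression vector, into which a roughly 1.4 kb array of TAL effector repeats was inserted using BsmBI sites that were destroyed in the cloning step. The plasmid is maintained at high copy in E. coli under ampicillin selection. The record does not list the origin of replication or any mammalian selection marker.

Expression is driven by the CMV promoter for transient expression in mammalian cells. The vector type also indicates a T7 promoter, so the coding region can be transcribed in vitro into mRNA for direct delivery. The use of a BGH reverse sequencing primer suggests a BGH polyadenylation region downstream of the insert. The backbone supplies the flanking protein parts: an N-terminal 3X Flag tag for detection and a C-terminal wild-type FokI nuclease domain. The inserted repeat array therefore determines only the DNA-binding specificity, and the depositor records a 16-nucleotide target half-site for it in CDK4.

Because FokI cleaves as a dimer, this construct is meant to be used with a matching right-hand CDK4 TALEN that binds the opposite strand across a spacer. Together they create a double-strand break whose repair can produce targeted mutations. The plasmid comes from a collection made by the FLASH assembly method for high-throughput TALEN construction. Repeat arrays can be unstable, which is presumably why the depositor advises checking the plasmid by diagnostic digest before use.
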