Addgene plasmid #36807: TAL2404
Depositing lab: Keith Joung. Depositing organization: Massachusetts General Hospital. Publication: FLASH assembly of TALENs for high-throughput genome editing. Reyon D, Tsai SQ, Khayter C, Foden JA, Sander JD, Joung JK. Nat Biotechnol. 2012 Apr 8. doi: 10.1038/nbt.2170. PubMed 22484455.
Backbone
  Vector backbone: JDS70
  Backbone manufacturer: Joung lab (Addgene Plasmid # 32285)
  Backbone size w/o insert (bp): 6447
  Vector type: Mammalian, T7 for in vitro mRNA synthesis
Growth in bacteria
  Bacterial resistance: Ampicillin, 100 μg/mL
  Growth temperature: 37°C
  Growth strain: XL1 Blue
  Copy number: High Copy
Gene/Insert
  Gene/Insert name: CDK4-TALEN_Left (alt name: CDK4)
  Species: H. sapiens (human)
  Insert size (bp): 1436
  Entrez Gene: Cdk4
  Promoter: CMV
  Tag / fusion protein: 3X Flag (N terminal on backbone); WT FOKI (C terminal on backbone)
  Cloning method: Restriction Enzyme; 5′ cloning site BsmBI (destroyed during cloning); 3′ cloning site BsmBI (destroyed during cloning)
  Sequencing primers: 5′ CMV-F; 3′ BGH-rev
Terms and licenses: Academic/Nonprofit Terms; Industry Terms: Not Available to Industry
Depositor comments: Target binding site: TCCCTTGATCTGAGAA It is strongly recommended that users perform a diagnostic digest to verify this plasmid prior to use. For example, a double digest of the plasmid with BamHI and KpnI should result in two bands at 2.2kb and 5.9kb.
How to cite: TAL2404 was a gift from Keith Joung (Addgene plasmid # 36807 ; http://n2t.net/addgene:36807 ; RRID:Addgene_36807)
